>Addgene plasmid #31511 | MDH1-miR-196a-2-PGK-GFP-Blast | depositor partial sequence | sequence record 14431 | Author sequence
GTCTTTGGATTTGGGAATCTTATAAGTTCTGTATGAGACCACTCGAGGGGCTGAATTTCTTCCTTCCCCA
AGCCCCTTCCCTTCTTCTTTGGATAGATGCAAAGCCCTAAACTCCGGCCCTGCTTGCTCAGCTGATCTGT
GGCTTAGGTAGTTTCATGTTGTTGGGATTGAGTTTTGAACTCGGCAACAAGAAACTGCCTGAGTTACATC
AGTCGGTTTTCGTCGAGGGCCCCAATCCACCTCCCCTAACCCTTCCTTGAATTCTTGCCAAACCTACAGG
TGGGGTCTTTCATTCCCCCCTTTTTCTGGAGACTAAATAAAATCTTTTATTTTATCGATAAGCTTGGCTG
CAGGTCGACGCGGCCGCAATTCTTAATTAAGTTAACTCATTAATTTCGGGTATATTTGAGTGGAATGAGT
TCTTCAATCGTAGTTTTGACTAACTTGCCATTCATTTCTATTAACACAAAACAATCTGGTGCATAGTCTG
AAATCAACTCCCTACACATACCACAAGGACTTACCACTCGAATACTTCTATCTACTTCGTCAGAATAAGG
GTGTCTAACAGCTACAATCGTGTCAAAATCCTTTTGTCCATTCGAAACTGCACTACCAATCGCAATGGCT
TCTGCACAAACAGTTACTCGTCCTATATACGCTTCAATATGTACTGCCGAAATGATTTCTCCTGTTTTCG
TACGAATTGCCGCTCCCACATGATGTTTATTATCCTCATAAAGCATTGTAATCTTCTCTGTCGCTACTTC
TACTAATTCTAGATCCTGTTGAGAAATGTTAAATGTTTTCATGGTATTATCATCGTGTTTTTCAAAGGAA
AACCACGTCCCCGTGGTTCGGGGGGCCTAGACGTTTTTTAACCTCGACTAAACACATGTAAAGCATGTGC
ACCGAGGCCCCANATCANATCCCATACAATGGGGTACCTTCTGGGCATCCCTTCAGCCCCNTGTTGAATA
CGCTTGAGNANAGCCATTTGACTCNTTCCNNNNTATCCAACTCACAA
