>Addgene plasmid #31511 | MDH1-miR-196a-2-PGK-GFP-Blast | addgene partial sequence | sequence record 36482 | EGFP-C 5'-CATGGTCCTGCTGGAGTTCGTG-3'
GGCANCTGGCAGGNGAGCTGTACAAGTAATGAGGATCACCGGGCAATTGAAGATCTAGTCGACCAATTCC
GGTTATTTTCCACCATATTGCCGTCTTTTGGCAATGTGAGGGCCCGGAAACCTGGCCCTGTCTTCTTGAC
GAGCATTCCTAGGGGTCTTTCCCCTCTCGCCAAAGGAATGCAAGGTCTGTTGAATGTCGTGAAGGAAGCA
GTTCCTCTGGAAGCTTCTTGAAGACAAACAACGTCTGTAGCGACCCTTTGCAGGCAGCGGAACCCCCCAC
CTGGCGACAGGTGCCTCTGCGGCCAAAAGCCACGTGTATAAGATACACCTGCAAAGGCGGCACAACCCCA
GTGCCACGTTGTGAGTTGGATAGTTGTGGAAAGAGTCAAATGGCTCTCCTCAAGCGTATTCAACAAGGGG
CTGAAGGATGCCCAGAAGGTACCCCATTGTATGGGATCTGATCTGGGGCCTCGGTGCACATGCTTTACAT
GTGTTTAGTCGAGGTTAAAAAACGTCTAGGCCCCCCGAACCACGGGGACGTGGTTTTCCTTTGAAAAACA
CGATGATAATACCATGAAAACATTTAACATTTCTCAACAGGATCTAGAATTAGTAGAAGTAGCGACAGAG
AAGATTACAATGCTTTATGAGGATAATAAACATCATGTGGGAGCGGCAATTCGTACGAAAACAGGAGAAA
TCATTTCGGCAGTACATATTGAAGCGTATATAGGACGAGTAACTGTTTGTGCAGAAGCCATTGCGATTGG
TAGTGCAGTTTCGAATGGACAAAAGGATTTTGACACGATTGTAGCTGTTAGACACCCTTATTCTGACGAA
GTAGATAGAAGTATTCGAGTGGTAAGTCCTTGTGGTATGTGTAGGGAGTTGATTTCAGACTATGCACCAG
ATTGTTTTGTGTTAATAGAAATGAATGGCAAGTTAGTCAAATNNATGAGATCTCCCAAACNA
