>Addgene plasmid #31511 | MDH1-miR-196a-2-PGK-GFP-Blast | addgene partial sequence | sequence record 37629 | H1 5'-tcgctatgtgttctgggaaa-3'
GGATGGGAATCTTATAAGTTCTGTATGAGACCACTCGAGGGGCTGAATTTCTTCCTTCCCCAAGCCCCTT
CCCTTCTTCTTTGGATAGATGCAAAGCCCTAAACTCCGGCCCTGCTTGCTCAGCTGATCTGTGGCTTAGG
TAGTTTCATGTTGTTGGGATTGAGTTTTGAACTCGGCAACAAGAAACTGCCTGAGTTACATCAGTCGGTT
TTCGTCGAGGGCCCCAATCCACCTCCCCTAACCCTTCCTTGAATTCTTGCCAAACCTACAGGTGGGGTCT
TTCATTCCCCCCTTTTTCTGGAGACTAAATAAAATCTTTTATTTTATCGATAAGCTTGGCTGCAGGTCGA
CGCGGCCGCAATTCTTAATTAAGTTAACTCATTAATTTCGGGTATATTTGAGTGGAATGAGTTCTTCAAT
CGTAGTTTTGACTAACTTGCCATTCATTTCTATTAACACAAAACAATCTGGTGCATAGTCTGAAATCAAC
TCCCTACACATACCACAAGGACTTACCACTCGAATACTTCTATCTACTTCGTCAGAATAAGGGTGTCTAA
CAGCTACAATCGTGTCAAAATCCTTTTGTCCATTCGAAACTGCACTACCAATCGCAATGGCTTCTGCACA
AACAGTTACTCGTCCTATATACGCTTCAATATGTACTGCCGAAATGATTTCTCCTGTTTTCGTACGAATT
GCCGCTCCCACATGATGTTTATTATCCTCATAAAGCATTGTAATCTTCTCTGTCGCTACTTCTACTAATT
CTAGATCCTGTTGAGAAATGTTAAATGTTTTCATGGTATTATCATCGTGTTTT
