[The description below was written by a language model from this plasmid's Addgene catalogue record.]
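Description:
MDH1-miR-196a-2-PGK-GFP-Blast is a retroviral mammalian expression plasmid built on the MSCV (murine stem cell virus) backbone and designed to deliver the mouse microRNA gene Mir196a-2 (miR-196a-2) into target cells. It is propagated in E. coli under ampicillin selection; the record lists the copy number as unknown and provides no feature table, so the bacterial origin and the exact layout of the viral elements are not documented here. As an MSCV-type vector it would normally be introduced into a packaging cell line to produce retroviral particles, which then integrate the region between the long terminal repeats into the genome of dividing cells.

The promoter driving the microRNA insert is not stated explicitly. However, the "H1" in the construct name and the use of an H1 primer for sequencing into the insert suggest that the miR-196a-2 sequence sits downstream of an H1 RNA polymerase III promoter, an arrangement commonly used for expressing small RNAs. The name further indicates a separate PGK promoter cassette expressing GFP together with a blasticidin resistance function, consistent with the listed blasticidin selectable marker and GFP entry. GFP here serves as a reporter of transduced cells rather than as a tag on the non-coding microRNA, and whether GFP and the blasticidin marker are fused or otherwise linked is not specified. Together these markers allow transduced cells to be identified or sorted by fluorescence and enriched by drug selection. The associated publication concerns microRNA programs in normal and aberrant stem and progenitor cells, which fits its use for stable ectopic expression of miR-196a-2 in functional studies of such populations.
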