Addgene plasmid #31511: MDH1-miR-196a-2-PGK-GFP-Blast
Depositing lab: Chang-Zheng Chen. Depositing organization: Stanford University. Publication: MicroRNA programs in normal and aberrant stem and progenitor cells. Arnold CP, Tan R, Zhou B, Yue SB, Schaffert S, Biggs JR, Doyonnas R, Lo MC, Perry JM, Renault VM, Sacco A, Somervaille T, Viatour P, Brunet A, Cleary ML, Li L, Sage J, Zhang DE, Blau HM, Chen C, Chen CZ. Genome Res. 2011 May . 21(5):798-810. 10.1101/gr.111385.110 PubMed 21451113.
Backbone
  Vector backbone: MSCV
  Vector type: Mammalian Expression, Retroviral
  Selectable markers: Blasticidin
Growth in bacteria
  Bacterial resistance: Ampicillin, 100 μg/mL
  Growth temperature: 37°C
  Growth strain: DH5alpha
  Copy number: Unknown
Gene/Insert
  Gene/Insert name: miR-196a2 (alt name: miR196a2)
  Species: M. musculus (mouse)
  Entrez Gene: Mir196a-2 (a.k.a. Mirn196a-2)
  Tag / fusion protein: GFP
  Cloning method: Restriction Enzyme
  Sequencing primers: 5′ H1
Terms and licenses: Academic/Nonprofit Terms; Industry Terms: Not Available to Industry
How to cite: MDH1-miR-196a-2-PGK-GFP-Blast was a gift from Chang-Zheng Chen (Addgene plasmid # 31511 ; http://n2t.net/addgene:31511 ; RRID:Addgene_31511)
